Addgene plasmid #127345: PB-Neo-TetO-Cdk13_Nterm_FlagHa
Purpose: N-terminal Flag- HA- tandem epitope tagged mouse Cdk13 transgene (NP_001074527.1 isoform) cloned into a dox-inducible piggybac destination vector
Depositing lab: Phil Sharp. Depositing organization: Massachusetts Institute of Technology. Publication: Oncogenic CDK13 mutations impede nuclear RNA surveillance. Insco ML, Abraham BJ, Dubbury SJ, Kaltheuner IH, Dust S, Wu C, Chen KY, Liu D, Bellaousov S, Cox AM, Martin BJE, Zhang T, Ludwig CG, Fabo T, Modhurima R, Esgdaille DE, Henriques T, Brown KM, Chanock SJ, Geyer M, Adelman K, Sharp PA, Young RA, Boutz PL, Zon LI. Science. 2023 Apr 21;380(6642):eabn7625. doi: 10.1126/science.abn7625. Epub 2023 Apr 21. PubMed 37079685.
Backbone
  Vector backbone: PBNeo-TetO-Dest
  Backbone manufacturer: Albert Cheng (Jackson Labs)
  Backbone size w/o insert (bp): 10369
  Total vector size (bp): 13355
  Modifications to backbone: None
  Vector type: Mammalian Expression ; Piggybac Transposase Vector
Growth in bacteria
  Bacterial resistance: Ampicillin, 100 μg/mL
  Growth temperature: 30°C
  Growth strain: NEB Stable
  Copy number: Unknown
Gene/Insert
  Gene/Insert name: Cyclin Dependent Kinase 13 (alt name: Cdk13)
  Species: M. musculus (mouse)
  Insert size (bp): 4614
  Mutation: Base pairs 1-1554 of transgene are codon optimized to reduce GC content
  GenBank ID: NP_001074527.1
  Entrez Gene: Cdk13 (a.k.a. 2310015O17Rik, Cdc2l5)
  Promoter: TetO Promoter
  Tag / fusion protein: Flag- HA- Tandem Epitopes (N terminal on insert)
  Cloning method: Gateway Cloning
  Sequencing primers: 5′ atccacgctgttttgacctc; 3′ agaccgaggagagggttagg
Terms and licenses: Academic/Nonprofit Terms; Industry Terms: Not Available to Industry
Depositor comments: Please visit https://doi.org/10.1101/824193 for bioRxiv preprint.
How to cite: PB-Neo-TetO-Cdk13_Nterm_FlagHa was a gift from Phil Sharp (Addgene plasmid # 127345 ; http://n2t.net/addgene:127345 ; RRID:Addgene_127345)
