[The description below was written by a language model from this plasmid's Addgene catalogue record and pLannotate feature annotations shown in this document.]
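Description:
PB-Neo-TetO-Cdk13_Nterm_FlagHa is a 13.4 kb mammalian expression plasmid built on the PBNeo-TetO-Dest piggyBac destination vector, designed for doxycycline-inducible expression of mouse cyclin-dependent kinase 13 after transposase-mediated genomic integration. In E. coli it replicates from a high-copy ColE1/pUC-type origin and is selected with ampicillin (AmpR). An f1 origin is also present. The backbone additionally carries yeast elements, namely a CEN/ARS segment and a URA3 marker with its promoter. These would permit maintenance and selection in S. cerevisiae, although the record does not state a use for them. The piggyBac terminal repeats themselves are not annotated in the feature table. Short hits to lambda portal protein B flanking the cargo look like incidental matches.

The payload, inserted by Gateway recombination and bounded by attB1 and attB2 sites, is the Cdk13 coding sequence (NP_001074527.1 isoform) with an N-terminal tandem Flag-HA epitope tag. The first 1,554 bp of the transgene were codon optimized to reduce GC content. Only a FLAG fragment is detected by the annotation, and the HA tag is not called. Transcription is driven by a tetracycline response element containing seven tetO copies fused to a minimal CMV promoter, so expression requires a Tet transactivator supplied separately, since none is annotated here. It terminates at a bGH polyadenylation signal. A vector-derived V5 tag lies downstream of attB2, but the record does not say whether it is translated. An adjacent cassette places NeoR/KanR under SV40 and PGK promoters with its own bGH poly(A), allowing G418 selection of stably transposed cells. The construct is suited to inducible expression and epitope-based detection or purification of CDK13, and it is associated with work on CDK13 mutations and nuclear RNA surveillance.
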