Features (pLannotate 1.2.2; 33 found; start..end, strand, type, name):
     30..458     -  rep_origin     f1 ori (sequence partly withheld): f1 bacteriophage origin of replication; arrow indicates direction of (+) strand synthesis
    463..618     -  CDS            lacZα (fragment): LacZα fragment of β-galactosidase; lacZ fragment
    620..739     +  CDS            B (fragment): PORTL_LAMBD - Experimental evidence at protein level: Swiss-Prot protein existence level 1. Forms the portal vertex of the capsid (PubMed:6228056, PubMed:6232391). This portal plays critical roles in head assembly, genome packaging, neck/tail attachment, and genome ejection (Probable). The portal protein multimerizes as a single ring-shaped homododecamer arranged around a central channel (PubMed:6232391). Binds to the terminase subunits to form the packaging machine (PubMed:7799432). From Escherichia phage lambda (Bacteriophage lambda).
    981..999     -  misc_feature   MCS (fragment): pBluescript multiple cloning site
   1021..1245    -  polyA_signal   bGH poly(A) signal: bovine growth hormone polyadenylation signal
   1305..1346    -  CDS            V5 tag: epitope tag from simian virus 5
   1348..1372    +  protein_bind   attB2: mutant version of attB; recombination site for the Gateway® BP reaction BP Clonase™
   1395..5924    -  CDS            Cdk13: CDK13_MOUSE - Also known as Cdc2l5, Kiaa1791. Experimental evidence at protein level: Swiss-Prot protein existence level 1. Cyclin-dependent kinase which displays CTD kinase activity and is required for RNA splicing. Has CTD kinase activity by hyperphosphorylating the C-terminal heptapeptide repeat domain (CTD) of the largest RNA polymerase II subunit RPB1, thereby acting as a key regulator of transcription elongation. Required for RNA splicing, probably by phosphorylating SRSF1/SF2. Required during hematopoiesis. From Mus musculus (Mouse).
   5952..5972    -  CDS            FLAG (fragment): FLAG® epitope tag, followed by an enterokinase cleavage site
   6014..6038    -  protein_bind   attB1: mutant version of attB; recombination site for the Gateway® BP reaction BP Clonase™
   6171..6209    -  promoter       minimal CMV promoter: human cytomegalovirus (CMV) immediate early promoter
   6214..6231    -  misc_feature   MCS (fragment): pUC18/19 multiple cloning site
   6242..6512    -  protein_bind   tetracycline response element: contains seven copies of the tetracycline operator tetO tetracycline repressor TetR
   6615..6726    -  polyA_signal   bGH poly(A) signal: bovine growth hormone polyadenylation signal
   6764..7567    -  CDS            NeoR/KanR: aminoglycoside phosphotransferase from Tn5; aph(3')-II (or nptII); confers resistance to neomycin, kanamycin, and G418 (Geneticin®)
   7581..8066    -  promoter       PGK promoter: mouse phosphoglycerate kinase 1 promoter
   8071..8391    -  promoter       SV40 promoter: SV40 enhancer and early promoter
   8418..8436    -  misc_feature   MCS (fragment): pBluescript multiple cloning site
   8855..9298    +  CDS            B (fragment): PORTL_LAMBD - Experimental evidence at protein level: Swiss-Prot protein existence level 1. Forms the portal vertex of the capsid (PubMed:6228056, PubMed:6232391). This portal plays critical roles in head assembly, genome packaging, neck/tail attachment, and genome ejection (Probable). The portal protein multimerizes as a single ring-shaped homododecamer arranged around a central channel (PubMed:6232391). Binds to the terminase subunits to form the packaging machine (PubMed:7799432). From Escherichia phage lambda (Bacteriophage lambda).
   9334..9356    -  protein_bind   lac operator (fragment): The lac repressor binds to the lac operator to inhibit transcription in E. coli. This inhibition can be relieved by adding lactose or isopropyl-β-D-thiogalactopyranoside (IPTG). lac repressor encoded by lacI
   9360..9390    -  promoter       lac promoter: promoter for the E. coli lac operon
   9405..9426    -  protein_bind   CAP binding site: CAP binding activates transcription in the presence of cAMP. E. coli catabolite activator protein
   9439..9531    -  CDS            lacI (fragment): lac repressor; lacI; The lac repressor binds to the lac operator to inhibit transcription in E. coli. This inhibition can be relieved by adding lactose or isopropyl-β-D-thiogalactopyranoside (IPTG).
   9533..9652    -  rep_origin     RSF ori (fragment): Plasmids containing the RSF 1030 origin of replication can be propagated in E. coli cells that contain additional plasmids with compatible origins.
   9667..10170   +  misc_feature   CEN/ARS: S. cerevisiae CEN6 centromere fused to an autonomously replicating sequence
  10238..10273   +  CDS            rop (fragment): Rop protein, which maintains plasmids at low copy number; rop
  10375..10424   +  misc_feature   bom (fragment): basis of mobility region from pBR322
  10432..10647   +  promoter       URA3 promoter: S. cerevisiae URA3
  10648..11451   +  CDS            URA3: orotidine-5'-phosphate decarboxylase, required for uracil biosynthesis; S. cerevisiae URA3; yeast auxotrophic marker, counterselectable with 5-fluoroorotic acid (5-FOA)
  11530..11554   +  misc_feature   bom (fragment): basis of mobility region from pBR322
  11608..12196   -  rep_origin     ori: high-copy-number ColE1/pMB1/pBR322/pUC origin of replication
  12367..13227   -  CDS            AmpR: β-lactamase; bla; confers resistance to ampicillin, carbenicillin, and related antibiotics
  13228..13332   -  promoter       AmpR promoter: bla
>Addgene plasmid #127345 | PB-Neo-TetO-Cdk13_Nterm_FlagHa | addgene full sequence | sequence record 246535 | Addgene NGS Result
CTAAATTGTAAGCGTTAATATTTTGTTAAAATTCGCGTTAAATTTTTGTTAAATCAGCTCATTTTTTAAC
CAATAGGCCGAAATCGGCAAAATCCCTTATAAATCAAAAGAATAGACCGAGATAGGGT
[37 nt withheld, positions 129-165]
AAAGAACGTGGACTCCAACGTCAAAGG
[49 nt withheld, positions 193-241]
T
[91 nt withheld, positions 243-333]
G
[124 nt withheld, positions 335-458]
CCCATTCGCCATTCAGGCTGCGCAACTGTTGGGAAGGGCGATCGGTGCGGGCCTCTTCGCTATTACGCCA
GCTGGCGAAAGGGGGATGTGCTGCAAGGCGATTAAGTTGGGTAACGCCAGGGTTTTCCCAGTCACGACGT
TGTAAAACGACGGCCAGTGAGCGCGCCTCGTTCATTCACGTTTTTGAACCCGTGGAGGACGGGCAGACTC
GCGGTGCAAATGTGTTTTACAGCGTGATGGAGCAGATGAAGATGCTCGACACGCTGCAGAACACGCAGCT
AGATTAACCCTAGAAAGATAATCATATTGTGACGTACGTTAAAGATAATCATGTGTAAAATTGACGCATG
TGTTTTATCGGTCTGTATATCGAGGTTTATTTATTAATTTGAATAGATATTAAGTTTTATTATATTTACA
CTTACATACTAATAATAAATTCAACAAACAATTTATTTATGTTTATTTATTTATTAAAAAAAACAAAAAC
TCAAAATTTCTTCTATAAAGTAACAAAACTTTTATCGAATTCCTGCAGCCCAGCTTGATCCCGCCTCAGA
AGCCATAGAGCCCACCGCATCCCCAGCATGCCTGCTATTGTCTTCCCAATCCTCCCCCTTGCTGTCCTGC
CCCACCCCACCCCCCAGAATAGAATGACACCTACTCAGACAATGCGATGCAATTTCCTCATTTTATTAGG
AAAGGACAGTGGGAGTGGCACCTTCCAGGGTCAAGGAAGGCACGGGGGAGGGGCAAACAACAGATGGCTG
GCAACTAGAAGGCACAGTCGAGGCTGATCAGCGGGTTTAAACGGGCCCTCTAGAGGTTAGCGCTAGCTCA
TTACTACGTAGAATCGAGACCGAGGAGAGGGTTAGGGATAGGCTTACCAACCACTTTGTACAAGAAAGCT
GGGTCGAATTCGCCCTTCTCGAGTCAGTATGGTAACCCTCTGCCTCGACCTCTGCCAGCTGATGTGCTAA
TGTGTCCCCTGTATCCTTGTGAATATCCAGGTCCTTGGGCAGGAGAAGTCCAGGTCTGTCCATGCATGAG
GCTAGGGCCACCTGGATTTTCCTGTAAGTTACCACCATAGTTATAGTTGTGCATCTTTGCTGGCAAGGGA
TGAGTACTCTCTGGCCCTGTGGAAGGGTCATTGCTGTTTGTGAGGACTGTGATAGGACCATGGCTATATT
CAAATCTATGGTCCTTGTCTCCACTAAACAACATGGGACCAGCATTGAGGTAAATGTCTCCATATCCAGC
TACTGAACTGGCAAACGACTCAGTAAAGGCAGAAGTTTGAGGTGGACCACCAGTGTGAGATGAAGCAGTA
CTGTAGTTATCCAGAGACTGAATATCTGAGTTTCCAATGAAACTACGTGCTTCCAATGGTGCAGCAGCGG
AGCTACTTCCTAGACCATCACTGCTAACGTAAGGAGCGGCAGAGAAAGAAGATCCAAAGTTGTCCTTATA
GTCTGAACTGGGCACATATGTGTCTCCTGTGGGATAATCGATACCACCTTCTCTTTTGGGATCATCCTGG
GGCTGATGCTGAGCAAGCAGCTGTAAGAGGGCTGCCTTCACTCCAGCATGTGGGTCAGTTAATGAAGAAC
TAGTGGTAGGAACATGCTGGTTTTCTGTCCGATAATCTAGGTCCTCCTCAGTAACTGGTGGTGGTTCAGG
AGGTTCAGGAGGCCGTTGATCAGGAGGCAGAATTCGAGGCCGGTCTGGTTCTGGTGTCAGCTCCAATATC
CTCCTGTCTTGGTGCTGGATGAGGTCATCTTGCCCGGATCCAGGAGTGCTCGGTTCTAGAGGAGGCCTGA
GTTGCAATGGAGCTTCATGTCCTGATCCATTTTCCCTTTCCTCTAGCATGGCATCTTTCTGTTTGGACTG
TTGGGCCTTTATTAACTGAGTCAAGAGGACTGCAAATGCACTCTGCACAGCAGCCTGGGCAGCATCAGTT
TCCACTTTAGGCTGGATGGTCTGTGAAGGCTGAACTCCTCCCAATGATTTTGAAGACTCCTGTTGTGGTG
TTGATGGATCTGTCTGTTTTTCACCTGTTGCCAAAATTCCAGCAGGAAGGTTTATTTTATTTAGCTGCTG
TTGAGTCTCAGAGTTTACCTTAATGTTCAACACTTGGACAAAATCAGCCATATTAACACTTGATTTAGAT
TGTAGTAGGTTTAGAAGAATTGCCAATTCACTGTGGTTTAACGGCTGTCCAGGGCCTGTTATTACAGGTG
CTACATTTGAGTTGCTCTGAGATTTCAACTGTGCGGGTGGCAGCACACCCTGGGGTGTGTTAGTTCTGCT
GTCATCTAAGCCCAGAGACAGGTCCTTCCTAGGGGCTTTGATTGTGGAAAGATCATCAGTCATGCCCATC
TGTTTCTGTCTTCTTCTCTTTTTACTCCATAATTCATGACAATCTTGCCACAAAGGAAGGTCTGGTGGAG
GCATTTTGGAGGGTTCCACGTCTCGCAGGAACTCACACTGAAGAGCCTGCTCAGCAGTGCAGCGCTTACT
GGGATCCAAGGCAAGCATGTAATCGAATAAGTCGAGTGCAGCTGCGGGGATGAAAACAAATTCTTCTCTT
AACTTCCGCCGATATTGCTTCTTTGGTTTCATGGTGTTGAAATATGGCAGTTTGATTACATCAGGCCACA
CTGCAGGACATGGACTCCCACATATACGGCTTATTAGCTCTAGCTGTGCAAGTTCCTGGTTTGCTTGAAA
TATAGGTTTTTTAGTGAAGAGTTCACCAAGGATACATCCACAGCTCCATACATCAATGGCTGGTGTATAT
CGTTCTTCTCCCAAGAGCAATTCAGGTGGACGATACCACAAAGTAATGACCTTGTTAGTATATGGGCGAC
TTTCTTCTGAGCTATATAAACGAGCAAGTCCAAAATCTGCAAGTTTTATCTGTCCTCTATTATTTAGAAG
GATATTTGAACATTTAATATCTCTATGCAAAAAGTTCTTCTTATGACAATAATCCAGGCCTTCCATGAGC
TGTCTCATAAAAGATTTTATATGGTTTTCATTAAAATGAACCAAGCCTGATTCCAGCAGTCCCATCAGAT
CATGGTCCATATATTCAAACACCAGGTAAAATGCACCTTTGTCTTTCTTAAAATCCAAAGCATCTTCTTT
ATCAGTCACGATTTCCTTCATATTGATGATACTCTGGTGGGTGAGTTGCCGAAGAATTTTAATTTCTCTA
ATTGCTGTAATTGGGAAACCCTCCTTTTCATTATCCAGACGTACTTTCTTTAAGGCTACCATTTCTCCCG
TGTCTTTGTCCCTGGCTTTGTAAACTTGTCCATAAGTACCTTCTCCAATAATTCCGATGATATCAAATTT
ATCCACGCAGCGTTTCCCCCAGTCAATATCTTTTTCTTTGATTTCACCATAGCGAGGCCCACATATTTTA
GGCCTTCGTTTGCTATGTAACTGTGCTGCTGTTTTCTTCTCCTCTGGACTCTTGGAAAGATCATCTCCTC
CTGGTAACTCAGGGGGCAATGGTAAATCAGCAAGCAGACATCGGAGTTTCTTTTCTACTTCTTTTTTAAC
TGCTTTGACAGAAATGTTGCCTCTTAAGCTATCAGCATCTTTATCTTCAGGCAGCATGGGAGGCAAAGGT
AATGGCGGTAACGTAGAGGTCACTAAAGCCACATGCTGCTCCTTCTCCTTGGCTCCTGTGCTTGGTGTGA
GTGGCTTGCTTTTCTCTTTAGTGGAAACTGGTTCTTCCTTTGTAGCAGCAGGTTTACTCTCCTTCCCAAC
AACTGTTTTCTTGGTGGCTTTCTCTACTGTCAAATTATTGTCTACCTTTGTTACTTGAAGCGGTGGCTTT
GTTTTTGCTTTGTCGCTTTTGACGGTCCCACCACTTGAAGGAGAAGGTGCATGCTCAGTTTTAAGCTTCT
TGACTTCCTTCACGTGGTTGGTCTGGGAGACGGAGGCTCCGGTCTCGGTGTTTCCCTTGGTGGGTGTGGA
AGCGTTGGAGGCCTTAGCAGCCTTGGCGGCGGCTTCAGCAGCTTTGGCGGCTTCGGCGGCTTTAGCGGCT
TCGGCAGCTCTAGCAGCCTCAGCGGCCCTAGCTTTCTTGTTCTTGTTGAGCTCGGCGGCCAGGGAGCTCT
TCAGTGTCAGGGTGGAGGGGCTGATGGAGGAGTGCCTGCTTCTGGACCTGCTCAGCCTGTGCCTGGACCT
GCTTCTGCTGTGCCTGGAGGAGTAAGGGCTCCTGGACCTGGACTTGGCGGACCTCCTCAGCACAGGGGAA
TAGGGGGATCTGCTCCTCCTCCAGGAGGAGGAGCTGTAGGGGGAGGGGGAGACATCTCCTCCTCTCTCGT
AGGAGGAATGCCTGCTGTAGCTGGGGGATCTCCTCCTGCTGTAGGGGCTAGGGGACCTGGGCAGTCTTCT
GGAATAAGGGCTGCTTCCGCCTCCAGCGGGGGAAGGGCTTTTCCTGGATCTCAGGGACTGGCTAGCCCTG
TGGCTGACAGGGGACTCGTCTCTGCCTCCGAGAGGGCTGAGGGACCTCTGCCTCCTCCTGTAGGCCTTGG
GTTCGGACTTGTCTTCCCTGTAGGCTTTGGGGGGCTCCTTGTAGGCGGAAGGGGGTTCCTTGGAGCTCTT
GGTCCTGCTCCTATGAGCCTTGAGGTCCCTGTCCTTCCTGGAGCTGCTGCTGGAGGATGTGGCGGAGGCG
GACTTTCTTCTTCCGCCGGAGGAGCTGGAGGAGCCGGATTTGGCAGCCTCGGCTCTTTCCTCGCCGCTGT
GTCCGTGTCTGGATCTGGCCTTGCTGGCCTCGGATCCGCTCCTTGTGCCATCTCTCCTCCTATGTTCCCT
GTGCCTCTCTTTGGACCTGCCGCTGGAGCTCCTTCTGTCCCTTCTAGGTCTTCTCTCGCTGCCCTCGGCT
CTTCTCTGGGTTCCGCTGCTGGAAGCGGGGGATCCTCCATTTCCTCCGGTTCCTCCAGCAGCGGTGGCAG
CTGTAGCAGCGCTAGCTCCTCCCAGGAGCAGGCCTTGTTCGCTTTGGCTGGACACGTCCTCGTACTCCAC
CAGGGGTGTCACTCCTCCTCCGCTGGAAGCTCCTCCGCCTCCATCCTGCTGGGGTTGAGGCAGGGAGAAC
ACTCTCCTCTTTTCGGCTTCCTGTCCGGCCCTAGGTCCTCTCCTTCTCTTTTGCCTGCCGCCGGGTCTCC
TTTTTCCTCTGGCCAGCCTCTTGACCTCCAGAGGAGGGCCAGGGCTAAAACAGGAGCTGGAAGCGGCAGC
AGCAGCGGCGGCAGCGGCAGCGGCTCCAGGAGCAGCCAGAAACAGGAGAGGAGGGGGAGGAGGAGGGGGT
TGGAGGAGCTGAGGTTGCAGGAGAGGGAGCAGCAGAGGAGGCTGCTGAGGGCTGAGAAACCTCCTCCTCT
TCCTCCTCTCCTCCAGCTTTTTCTCGGCCCAGCTGAGTCCGCCTCCTCCGCCGAGAGCTGTATCGGAGCT
GGAAGGAGCGTAATCGGGCACGTCATAAGGGTACTTGTCATCGTCGTCCTTGTAGTCCATGGTGGCGGCG
GTACCAGTAGTAAGGGCGAATTCGGAGCCTGCTTTTTTGTACAAACTTGTTGATATCTGCACTAGTGGAT
CCGAGCTCGGTACGAATTCGGGGCCGCGGAGGCTGGATCGGTCCCGGTGTCTTCTATGGAGGTCAAAACA
GCGTGGATGGCGTCTCCAGGCGATCTGACGGTTCACTAAACGAGCTCTGCTTATATAGGCCTCCCACCGT
ACACGCCTACCTCGACCCGGGTACCGAGCTCGACTTTCACTTTTCTCTATCACTGATAGGGAGTGGTAAA
CTCGACTTTCACTTTTCTCTATCACTGATAGGGAGTGGTAAACTCGACTTTCACTTTTCTCTATCACTGA
TAGGGAGTGGTAAACTCGACTTTCACTTTTCTCTATCACTGATAGGGAGTGGTAAACTCGACTTTCACTT
TTCTCTATCACTGATAGGGAGTGGTAAACTCGACTTTCACTTTTCTCTATCACTGATAGGGAGTGGTAAA
CTCGACTTTCACTTTTCTCTATCACTGATAGGGAGTGGTAAACTCGAGTTGCCTGCTATTGTCTTCCCAA
TCCTCCCCCTTGCTGTCCTGCCCCACCCCACCCCCCAGAATAGAATGACACCTACTCAGACAATGCGATG
CAATTTCCTCATTTTATTAGGAAAGGACAGTGGGAGTGGCACCTTCCAGGGTCAAGGAAGGCACGGGGGA
GGGGCAAACAACAGATGGCTGGCAACTAGAAGGCACAGTCGAGGCTGATCAGCGAGCTCTAGAGAATTGA
TCCCCTCAGAAGAACTCGTCAAGAAGGCGATAGAAGGCGATGCGCTGCGAATCGGGAGCGGCGATACCGT
AAAGCACGAGGAAGCGGTCAGCCCATTCGCCGCCAAGCTCTTCAGCAATATCACGGGTAGCCAACGCTAT
GTCCTGATAGCGGTCCGCCACACCCAGCCGGCCACAGTCGATGAATCCAGAAAAGCGGCCATTTTCCACC
ATGATATTCGGCAAGCAGGCATCGCCATGGGTCACGACGAGATCATCGCCGTCGGGCATGCGCGCCTTGA
GCCTGGCGAACAGTTCGGCTGGCGCGAGCCCCTGATGCTCTTCGTCCAGATCATCCTGATCGACAAGACC
GGCTTCCATCCGAGTACGTGCTCGCTCGATGCGATGTTTCGCTTGGTGGTCGAATGGGCAGGTAGCCGGA
TCAAGCGTATGCAGCCGCCGCATTGCATCAGCCATGATGGATACTTTCTCGGCAGGAGCAAGGTGAGATG
ACAGGAGATCCTGCCCCGGCACTTCGCCCAATAGCAGCCAGTCCCTTCCCGCTTCAGTGACAACGTCGAG
CACAGCTGCGCAAGGAACGCCCGTCGTGGCCAGCCACGATAGCCGCGCTGCCTCGTCCTGCAGTTCATTC
AGGGCACCGGACAGGTCGGTCTTGACAAAAAGAACCGGGCGCCCCTGCGCTGACAGCCGGAACACGGCGG
CATCAGAGCAGCCGATTGTCTGTTGTGCCCAGTCATAGCCGAATAGCCTCTCCACCCAAGCGGCCGGAGA
ACCTGCGTGCAATCCATCTTGTTCAATGGCCGATCCCATATTGGCTGCAGGTCGAAAGGCCCGGAGATGA
GGAAGAGGAGAACAGCGCGGCAGACGTGCGCTTTTGAAGCGTGCAGAATGCCGGGCCTCCGGAGGACCTT
CGGGCGCCCGCCCCGCCCCTGAGCCCGCCCCTGAGCCCGCCCCCGGACCCACCCCTTCCCAGCCTCTGAG
CCCAGAAAGCGAAGGAGCAAAGCTGCTATTGGCCGCTGCCCCAAAGGCCTACCCGCTTCCATTGCTCAGC
GGTGCTGTCCATCTGCACGAGACTAGTGAGACGTGCTACTTCCATTTGTCACGTCCTGCACGACGCGAGC
TGCGGGGCGGGGGGGAACTTCCTGACTAGGGGAGGAGTAGAAGGTGGCGCGAAGGGGCCACCAAAGAACG
GAGCCGGTTGGCGCCTACCGGTGGATGTGGAATGTGTGCGAGGCCAGAGGCCACTTGTGTAGCGCCAAGT
GCCCAGCGGGGCTGCTAAAGCGCATGCTCCAGACTGCCTTGGGAAAAGTACTGCCTAGGCCTCCAAAAAA
GCCTCCTCACTACTTCTGGAATAGCTCAGAGGCAGAGGCGGCCTCGGCCTCTGCATAAATAAAAAAAATT
AGTCAGCCATGGGGCGGAGAATGGGCGGAACTGGGCGGAGTTAGGGGCGGGATGGGCGGAGTTAGGGGCG
GGACTATGGTTGCTGACTAATTGAGATGCATGCTTTGCATACTTCTGCCTGCTGGGGAGCCTGGGGACTT
TCCACACCTGGTTGCTGACTAATTGAGATGCATGCTTTGCATACTTCTGCCTGCTGGGGAGCCTGGGGAC
TTTCCACACCCTAACTGACACACACAGCAGAGATCCAGTTTGGTTAGATCTCGAGGTCGACGGTATCGTT
GGCCGGTACTCGACGTAGGGATAAGATCGGAAGAGCGGTTCAGCAGGAATGCCGAGACCGCGCCAACGAT
AAGCTATCTATAACAAGAAAATATATATATAATAAGTTATCACGTAAGTAGAACATGAAATAACAATATA
ATTATCGTATGAGTTAAATCTTAAAAGTCACGTAAAAGATAATCATGCGTCATTTTGACTCACGCGGTCG
TTATAGTTCAAAATCAGTGACACTTACCGCATTGACAAGCACGCCTCACGGGAGCTCCAAGCGGCGACTG
AGATGTCCTAAATGCACAGCGACGGATTCGCGCTATTTAGAAAGAGAGAGCAATATTTCAAGAATGCATG
CGTCAATTTTACGCAGACTATCTTTCTAGGGTTAATCTAGCTGCATCAGGATCATATCGTCGGGTCTTTT
TTCAATTGCTCAGTCATCGCCCAAGCTGGCGCTATCTGGGCATCGGGGAGGAAGAAGCCCGTGCCTTTTC
CCGCGAGGTTGAAGCGGCATGGAAAGAGTTTGCCGAGGATGACTGCTGCTGCATTGACGTTGAGCGAAAA
CGCACGTTTACCATGATGATTCGGGAAGGTGTGGCCATGCACGCCTTTAACGGTGAACTGTTCGTTCAGG
CCACCTGGGATACCAGTTCGTCGCGGCTTTTCCGGACACAGTTCCGGATGGTCAGCCCGAAGCGCATCAG
CAACCCGAACAATACCGGCGACAGCCGGAACTGCCGTGCCGGTGTGCAGATTAATGACAGCGGTGCGGCG
CTGGGATATTACGTCAGCGAGGACGGGTATCCTGGCTGGATGCCGCAGAAATGGACATGGATACCCCGTG
AGTTACCCGGCGGGCGCGCTTGGCGTAATCATGGTCATAGCTGTTTCCTGTGTGAAATTGTTATCCGCTC
ACAATTCCACACAACATACGAGCCGGAAGCATAAAGTGTAAAGCCTGGGGTGCCTAATGAGTGAGCTAAC
TCACATTAATTGCGTTGCGCTCACTGCCCGCTTTCCAGTCGGGAAACCTGTCGTGCCAGCTGCATTAATG
AATCGGCCAACGCGCGGGGAGAGGCGGTTTGCGTATTGGGCGCTCTTCCGCTTCCTCGCTCACTGACTCG
CTGCGCTCGGTCGTTCGGCTGCGGCGAGCGGTATCAGCTCACTCAAAGGCGGTAATACGGTTATCCACAG
AATCAGGGGATAACGCAGGAAAGACCTGGGTCCTTTTCATCACGTGCTATAAAAATAATTATAATTTAAA
TTTTTTAATATAAATATATAAATTAAAAATAGAAAGTAAAAAAAGAAATTAAAGAAAAAATAGTTTTTGT
TTTCCGAAGATGTAAAAGACTCTAGGGGGATCGCCAACAAATACTACCTTTTATCTTGCTCTTCCTGCTC
TCAGGTATTAATGCCGAATTGTTTCATCTTGTCTGTGTAGAAGACCACACACGAAAATCCTGTGATTTTA
CATTTTACTTATCGTTAATCGAATGTATATCTATTTAATCTGCTTTTCTTGTCTAATAAATATATATGTA
AAGTACGCTTTTTGTTGAAATTTTTTAAACCTTTGTTTATTTTTTTTTCTTCATTCCGTAACTCTTCTAC
CTTCTTTATTTACTTTCTAAAATCCAAATACAAAACATAAAAATAAATAAACACAGAGTAAATTCCCAAA
TTATTCCATCATTAAAAGATACGAGGCGCGTGTAAGTTACAGGCAAGCGATCCGTCTAAGAAACCATTAT
TATCATGACATTAACCTATAAAAATAGGCGTATCACGAGGCCCTTTCGTCTCGCGCGTTTCGGTGATGAC
GGTGAAAACCTCTGACACATGCAGCTCCCGGAGACGGTCACAGCTTGTCTGTAAGCGGATGCCGGGAGCA
GACAAGCCCGTCAGGGCGCGTCAGCGGGTGTTGGCGGGTGTCGGGGCTGGCTTAACTATGCGGCATCAGA
GCAGATTGTACTGAGAGTGCACCATACCACCTTTTCAATTCATCATTTTTTTTTTATTCTTTTTTTTGAT
TTCGGTTTCCTTGAAATTTTTTTGATTCGGTAATCTCCGAACAGAAGGAAGAACGAAGGAAGGAGCACAG
ACTTAGATTGGTATATATACGCATATGTAGTGTTGAAGAAACATGAAATTGCCCAGTATTCTTAACCCAA
CTGCACAGAACAAAAACCTGCAGGAAACGAAGATAAATCATGTCGAAAGCTACATATAAGGAACGTGCTG
CTACTCATCCTAGTCCTGTTGCTGCCAAGCTATTTAATATCATGCACGAAAAGCAAACAAACTTGTGTGC
TTCATTGGATGTTCGTACCACCAAGGAATTACTGGAGTTAGTTGAAGCATTAGGTCCCAAAATTTGTTTA
CTAAAAACACATGTGGATATCTTGACTGATTTTTCCATGGAGGGCACAGTTAAGCCGCTAAAGGCATTAT
CCGCCAAGTACAATTTTTTACTCTTCGAAGACAGAAAATTTGCTGACATTGGTAATACAGTCAAATTGCA
GTACTCTGCGGGTGTATACAGAATAGCAGAATGGGCAGACATTACGAATGCACACGGTGTGGTGGGCCCA
GGTATTGTTAGCGGTTTGAAGCAGGCGGCAGAAGAAGTAACAAAGGAACCTAGAGGCCTTTTGATGTTAG
CAGAATTGTCATGCAAGGGCTCCCTATCTACTGGAGAATATACTAAGGGTACTGTTGACATTGCGAAGAG
CGACAAAGATTTTGTTATCGGCTTTATTGCTCAAAGAGACATGGGTGGAAGAGATGAAGGTTACGATTGG
TTGATTATGACACCCGGTGTGGGTTTAGATGACAAGGGAGACGCATTGGGTCAACAGTATAGAACCGTGG
ATGATGTGGTCTCTACAGGATCTGACATTATTATTGTTGGAAGAGGACTATTTGCAAAGGGAAGGGATGC
TAAGGTAGAGGGTGAACGTTACAGAAAAGCAGGCTGGGAAGCATATTTGAGAAGATGCGGCCAGCAAAAC
TAAAAAACTGTATTATAAGTAAATGCATGTATACTAAACTCACAAATTAGAGCTTCAATTTAATTATATC
AGTTATTACCCTATGCGGTGTGAAATACCGCACAGAGCAAAAGGCCAGCAAAAGGCCAGGAACCGTAAAA
AGGCCGCGTTGCTGGCGTTTTTCCATAGGCTCCGCCCCCCTGACGAGCATCACAAAAATCGACGCTCAAG
TCAGAGGTGGCGAAACCCGACAGGACTATAAAGATACCAGGCGTTTCCCCCTGGAAGCTCCCTCGTGCGC
TCTCCTGTTCCGACCCTGCCGCTTACCGGATACCTGTCCGCCTTTCTCCCTTCGGGAAGCGTGGCGCTTT
CTCATAGCTCACGCTGTAGGTATCTCAGTTCGGTGTAGGTCGTTCGCTCCAAGCTGGGCTGTGTGCACGA
ACCCCCCGTTCAGCCCGACCGCTGCGCCTTATCCGGTAACTATCGTCTTGAGTCCAACCCGGTAAGACAC
GACTTATCGCCACTGGCAGCAGCCACTGGTAACAGGATTAGCAGAGCGAGGTATGTAGGCGGTGCTACAG
AGTTCTTGAAGTGGTGGCCTAACTACGGCTACACTAGAAGAACAGTATTTGGTATCTGCGCTCTGCTGAA
GCCAGTTACCTTCGGAAAAAGAGTTGGTAGCTCTTGATCCGGCAAACAAACCACCGCTGGTAGCGGTGGT
TTTTTTGTTTGCAAGCAGCAGATTACGCGCAGAAAAAAAGGATCTCAAGAAGATCCTTTGATCTTTTCTA
CGGGGTCTGACGCTCAGTGGAACGAAAACTCACGTTAAGGGATTTTGGTCATGAGATTATCAAAAAGGAT
CTTCACCTAGATCCTTTTAAATTAAAAATGAAGTTTTAAATCAATCTAAAGTATATATGAGTAAACTTGG
TCTGACAGTTACCAATGCTTAATCAGTGAGGCACCTATCTCAGCGATCTGTCTATTTCGTTCATCCATAG
TTGCCTGACTCCCCGTCGTGTAGATAACTACGATACGGGAGGGCTTACCATCTGGCCCCAGTGCTGCAAT
GATACCGCGAGACCCACGCTCACCGGCTCCAGATTTATCAGCAATAAACCAGCCAGCCGGAAGGGCCGAG
CGCAGAAGTGGTCCTGCAACTTTATCCGCCTCCATCCAGTCTATTAATTGTTGCCGGGAAGCTAGAGTAA
GTAGTTCGCCAGTTAATAGTTTGCGCAACGTTGTTGCCATTGCTACAGGCATCGTGGTGTCACGCTCGTC
GTTTGGTATGGCTTCATTCAGCTCCGGTTCCCAACGATCAAGGCGAGTTACATGATCCCCCATGTTGTGC
AAAAAAGCGGTTAGCTCCTTCGGTCCTCCGATCGTTGTCAGAAGTAAGTTGGCCGCAGTGTTATCACTCA
TGGTTATGGCAGCACTGCATAATTCTCTTACTGTCATGCCATCCGTAAGATGCTTTTCTGTGACTGGTGA
GTACTCAACCAAGTCATTCTGAGAATAGTGTATGCGGCGACCGAGTTGCTCTTGCCCGGCGTCAATACGG
GATAATACCGCGCCACATAGCAGAACTTTAAAAGTGCTCATCATTGGAAAACGTTCTTCGGGGCGAAAAC
TCTCAAGGATCTTACCGCTGTTGAGATCCAGTTCGATGTAACCCACTCGTGCACCCAACTGATCTTCAGC
ATCTTTTACTTTCACCAGCGTTTCTGGGTGAGCAAAAACAGGAAGGCAAAATGCCGCAAAAAAGGGAATA
AGGGCGACACGGAAATGTTGAATACTCATACTCTTCCTTTTTCAATATTATTGAAGCATTTATCAGGGTT
ATTGTCTCATGAGCGGATACATATTTGAATGTATTTAGAAAAATAAACAAATAGGGGTTCCGCGCACATT
TCCCCGAAAAGTGCCAC
